>Addgene plasmid #74709 | pBluescriptSKII+ U6-sgRNA(F+E) TFRC | depositor partial sequence | sequence record 141368 | U6 promoter, sgRNA targeting TFRC 3'UTR
TGTACAAAAAAGCAGGCTTTAAAGGAACCAATTCAGTCGACTGGATCCGGTACCAAGGTCGGGCAGGAAG
AGGGCCTATTTCCCATGATTCCTTCATATTTGCATATACGATACAAGGCTGTTAGAGAGATAATTAGAAT
TAATTTGACTGTAAACACAAAGATATTAGTACAAAATACGTGACGTAGAAAGTAATAATTTCTTGGGTAG
TTTGCAGTTTTAAAATTATGTTTTAAAATGGACTATCATATGCTTACCGTAACTTGAAAGTATTTCGATT
TCTTGGCTTTATATATCTTGTGGAAAGGACGAAACACCGCATTCTTATCTGGTCAGTGCGTTTAAGAGCT
ATGCTGGAAACAGCATAGCAAGTTTAAATAAGGCTAGTCCGTTATCAACTTGAAAAAGTGGCACCGAGTC
GGTGCTTTTTTT
