>Addgene plasmid #74709 | pBluescriptSKII+ U6-sgRNA(F+E) TFRC | addgene partial sequence | sequence record 145681 | T7 5'-TAATACGACTCACTATAGGG-3'
ATAAGCTTGATATCGTGTACAAAAAAGCAGGCTTTAAAGGAACCAATTCAGTCGACTGGATCCGGTACCA
AGGTCGGGCAGGAAGAGGGCCTATTTCCCATGATTCCTTCATATTTGCATATACGATACAAGGCTGTTAG
AGAGATAATTAGAATTAATTTGACTGTAAACACAAAGATATTAGTACAAAATACGTGACGTANAAAGTAA
TAATTTCTTGGGTAGTTTGCAGTTTTAAAATTATGTTTTAAAATGGACTATCATATGCTTACCGTAACTT
GAAAGTATTTCGATTTCTTGGCTTTATATATCTTGTGGAAAGGACGAAACACCGCATTCTTATCTGGTCA
GTGCGTTTAAGAGCTATGCTGGAAACAGCATAGCAAGTTTAAATAAGGCTAGTCCGTTATCAACTTGAAA
AAGTGGCACCGAGTCGGTGCTTTTTTTCCTGCAGCCCGGGGGATCCAGGATCAATTCCTACCGGGTAGGG
GAGGCGCTTTTCCCAAGGCAGTCTGGAGCATGCGCTTTAGCGGCCCCGCTGGGCACTTGGCGCTACACAA
GTGGCCTCTGGCCTCGCACACATTCCACATCCACCGGTAGGCGCCAACCGGCTCCGTTCTTTGGTGGCCC
CTTCGCGCCACCTTCTACTCCTCCCCTAGTCAGGAAGTTCCCCCCCGCCCCGCAGCTCGCGTCGTGCAGG
ACGTGACAAATGGAAGTAGCACGTCTCACTAGTCTCGTGCA
