[The description below was written by a language model from this plasmid's Addgene catalogue record.]
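Description:
pBluescriptSKII+ U6-sgRNA(F+E) TFRC is a small guide-RNA expression plasmid built on the pBlueScript II SK(+) phagemid backbone and classed as a mammalian expression/CRISPR vector. It is maintained in E. coli as a high-copy plasmid under ampicillin selection. No feature table accompanies the record, so individual backbone elements are not itemised. The T7 and T3 primer sites typical of pBluescript are listed as flanking the insert for sequencing. No mammalian selection marker or reporter is recorded, which suggests delivery by transient transfection.

The payload, assembled by Gibson cloning, is a human U6 promoter driving a single guide RNA for Streptococcus pyogenes Cas9. U6 is an RNA polymerase III promoter commonly used to produce short, defined, uncapped and non-polyadenylated transcripts such as sgRNAs. The scaffold is the modified "F+E" design, generally understood as a flip of a base pair that disrupts a run of T residues acting as a premature Pol III terminator, combined with an extension of the Cas9-binding hairpin. Together these changes improve sgRNA expression and assembly with Cas9. The spacer is directed at the 3'UTR of the TFRC (transferrin receptor) mRNA rather than at a genomic locus.

The plasmid does not encode Cas9, which must be supplied separately. According to the associated work on programmable RNA tracking in live cells, the construct is intended to direct Cas9 to an endogenous transcript so that TFRC mRNA can be recognised and visualised. The record itself does not detail the Cas9 variant or any accessory components used alongside it.
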