Addgene plasmid #74709: pBluescriptSKII+ U6-sgRNA(F+E) TFRC
Purpose: Encodes an sgRNA for spCas9 driven by hU6 promoter with a modified scaffold (Chen et al. Cell 2013) and a spacer targeting the 3'UTR of TFRC mRNA
Depositing lab: Eugene Yeo. Depositing organization: University of California, San Diego (UCSD). Publication: Programmable RNA Tracking in Live Cells with CRISPR/Cas9. Nelles DA, Fang MY, O'Connell MR, Xu JL, Markmiller SJ, Doudna JA, Yeo GW. Cell. 2016 Mar 16. pii: S0092-8674(16)30204-5. doi: 10.1016/j.cell.2016.02.054. PubMed 26997482.
Backbone
  Vector backbone: pBlueScript II SK(+)
  Vector type: Mammalian Expression, CRISPR
Growth in bacteria
  Bacterial resistance: Ampicillin, 100 μg/mL
  Growth temperature: 37°C
  Growth strain: DH5alpha
  Copy number: High Copy
Gene/Insert
  Gene/Insert name: U6 promoter driving sgRNA targeting the 3'UTR of TFRC mRNA
  gRNA/shRNA sequence: TFRC 3'UTR
  Promoter: U6
  Cloning method: Gibson Cloning
  Sequencing primers: 5′ T7; 3′ T3
Terms and licenses: Academic/Nonprofit Terms; Industry Terms: Not Available to Industry
How to cite: pBluescriptSKII+ U6-sgRNA(F+E) TFRC was a gift from Eugene Yeo (Addgene plasmid # 74709 ; http://n2t.net/addgene:74709 ; RRID:Addgene_74709)
